Addgene plasmid #82941: pDONR223_HSD17B10_WT_V5
Purpose: Gateway Donor vector containing HSD17B10, used as an over expression control for gene expression analysis. Part of the Target Accelerator Plasmid Collection.
Depositing lab: Jesse Boehm & Matthew Meyerson & David Root. Depositing organization: Broad Institute. Publication: High-throughput Phenotyping of Lung Cancer Somatic Mutations. Berger AH, Brooks AN, Wu X, Shrestha Y, Chouinard C, Piccioni F, Bagul M, Kamburov A, Imielinski M, Hogstrom L, Zhu C, Yang X, Pantel S, Sakai R, Watson J, Kaplan N, Campbell JD, Singh S, Root DE, Narayan R, Natoli T, Lahr DL, Tirosh I, Tamayo P, Getz G, Wong B, Doench J, Subramanian A, Golub TR, Meyerson M, Boehm JS. Cancer Cell. 2016 Aug 8;30(2):214-28. doi: 10.1016/j.ccell.2016.06.022. Epub 2016 Jul 28. PubMed 27478040.
Backbone
  Vector backbone: pDONR223
  Backbone manufacturer: Invitrogen
  Vector type: Gateway Entry vector
Growth in bacteria
  Bacterial resistance: Spectinomycin, 50 μg/mL
  Growth temperature: 37°C
  Growth strain: DH5alpha
  Copy number: High Copy
Gene/Insert
  Gene/Insert name: HSD17B10 (alt name: NM_001037811)
  Species: H. sapiens (human)
  Entrez Gene: HSD17B10 (a.k.a. 17b-HSD10, ABAD, CAMR, DUPXp11.22, ERAB, HADH2, HCD2, HSD10MD, MHBD, MRPP2, MRX17, MRX31, MRXS10, SCHAD, SDR5C1)
  Promoter: None
  Cloning method: Gateway Cloning
  Sequencing primers: 5′ M13pUC-fwd; 3′ M13-Rev
Terms and licenses: Academic/Nonprofit Terms; Industry Terms: Not Available to Industry
Depositor comments: Open state: NO stop codon immediately follows insert
How to cite: pDONR223_HSD17B10_WT_V5 was a gift from Jesse Boehm & Matthew Meyerson & David Root (Addgene plasmid # 82941 ; http://n2t.net/addgene:82941 ; RRID:Addgene_82941)
