[The description below was written by a language model from this plasmid's Addgene catalogue record and pLannotate feature annotations shown in this document.]
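Description:
pDONR223_HSD17B10_WT_V5 is a Gateway entry clone built on the Invitrogen pDONR223 backbone, carrying the wild-type human HSD17B10 open reading frame. It is a small (about 3.5 kb) bacterial plasmid that replicates from a high-copy ColE1/pUC-type origin and is selected through the aadA (SmR) gene, which confers spectinomycin and streptomycin resistance. The annotated Pc integron promoter fragment and short gentamicin-acetyltransferase remnant just upstream of the marker are leftovers of the resistance cassette's origin, and the small lacI and lacZα fragments are likewise backbone remnants. rrnB T1 and T2 terminators lie upstream of the cloning region, where they insulate the insert from read-through transcription.

The HSD17B10 coding sequence is flanked by two attL recombination sites. The automated annotation labels the upstream one attL3 and the downstream one attL2, and it may simply be naming the conventional attL1 site as a closely related variant. These sites allow the ORF to be moved by LR Clonase reaction into any compatible destination vector. The record lists no promoter for the insert, so the clone is a shuttle and archive form rather than an expression construct; the only promoter near the insert is a T7 promoter beyond attL2 in reverse orientation. The insert is in the "open" configuration, with no stop codon after the last codon, which permits in-frame C-terminal fusion to a destination-encoded tag. The "V5" in the name presumably refers to this, as no V5 tag is annotated in the entry clone itself. HSD17B10 encodes a mitochondrial dehydrogenase that also serves as the MRPP2 subunit of mitochondrial RNase P. In the Target Accelerator Plasmid Collection it serves as an overexpression control for gene-expression analysis, in work on high-throughput phenotyping of lung cancer somatic mutations.
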