Features (pLannotate 1.2.2; 12 found; start..end, strand, type, name):
     58..156     -  protein_bind   attL2: mutant version of attL; recombination site for the Gateway® LR reaction LR Clonase™
    174..192     -  promoter       T7 promoter: promoter for bacteriophage T7 RNA polymerase
    382..405     +  promoter       Pc promoter (fragment): intI1 (promoter lies within the coding sequence); class 1 integron promoter
    581..637     +  CDS            GmR (fragment): gentamycin acetyltransferase; aacC1; confers resistance to gentamycin
    644..1435    +  CDS            SmR: aminoglycoside adenylyltransferase (Murphy, 1985); aadA; confers resistance to spectinomycin and streptomycin
   1528..2116    +  rep_origin     ori: high-copy-number ColE1/pMB1/pBR322/pUC origin of replication
   2299..2391    +  CDS            lacI (fragment): lac repressor; lacI; The lac repressor binds to the lac operator to inhibit transcription in E. coli. This inhibition can be relieved by adding lactose or isopropyl-β-D-thiogalactopyranoside (IPTG).
   2446..2473    -  terminator     rrnB T2 terminator: transcription terminator T2 from the E. coli rrnB gene
   2605..2648    +  terminator     rrnB T1 terminator: Escherichia coli rrnB; transcription terminator T1 from the E. coli rrnB gene
   2695..2731    -  CDS            lacZα (fragment): LacZα fragment of β-galactosidase; lacZ fragment
   2748..2843    +  protein_bind   attL3: mutant version of attL; recombination site for the Gateway® LR reaction LR Clonase™
   2846..55      +  CDS            HSD17B10 (across the origin): HCD2_HUMAN - Also known as ERAB, HADH2, MRPP2, SCHAD, SDR5C1, XH98G2. Experimental evidence at protein level: Swiss-Prot protein existence level 1. In addition to mitochondrial dehydrogenase activity, moonlights as a component of mitochondrial ribonuclease P, a complex that cleaves tRNA molecules in their 5'-ends (PubMed:18984158, PubMed:24549042, PubMed:25925575, PubMed:26950678, PubMed:28888424). Together with TRMT10C/MRPP1, forms a subcomplex of the mitochondrial ribonuclease P, named MRPP1-MRPP2 subcomplex, which displays functions that are independent of the ribonuclease P activity (PubMe
>Addgene plasmid #82941 | pDONR223_HSD17B10_WT_V5 | addgene full sequence | sequence record 162421 | Addgene NGS result
CCCATTCCTCAATGGAGAGGTCATCCGGCTGGATGGGGCCATTCGTATGCAGCCTTGCCCAACTTTCTTG
TACAAAGTTGGCATTATAAGAAAGCATTGCTTATCAATTTGTTGCAACGAACAGGTCACTATCAGTCAAA
ATAAAATCATTATTTGCCATCCAGCTGATATCCCCTATAGTGAGTCGTATTACATGGTCATAGCTGTTTC
CTGGCAGCTCTGGCCCGTGTCTCAAAATCTCTGATGTTACATTGCACAAGATAAAAATATATCATCATGC
CTCCTCTAGACCAGCCAGGACAGAAATGCCTCGACTTCGCTGCTACCCAAGGTTGCCGGGTGACGCACAC
CGTGGAAACGGATGAAGGCACGAACCCAGTGGACATAAGCCTGTTCGGTTCGTAAGCTGTAATGCAAGTA
GCGTATGCGCTCACGCAACTGGTCCAGAACCTTGACCGAACGCAGCGGTGGTAACGGCGCAGTGGCGGTT
TTCATGGCTTGTTATGACTGTTTTTTTGGGGTACAGTCTATGCCTCGGGCATCCAAGCAGCAAGCGCGTT
ACGCCGTGGGTCGATGTTTGATGTTATGGAGCAGCAACGATGTTACGCAGCAGGGCAGTCGCCCTAAAAC
AAAGTTAAACATTATGAGGGAAGCGGTGATCGCCGAAGTATCGACTCAACTATCAGAGGTAGTTGGCGTC
ATCGAGCGCCATCTCGAACCGACGTTGCTGGCCGTACATTTGTACGGCTCCGCAGTGGATGGCGGCCTGA
AGCCACACAGTGATATTGATTTGCTGGTTACGGTGACCGTAAGGCTTGATGAAACAACGCGGCGAGCTTT
GATCAACGACCTTTTGGAAACTTCGGCTTCCCCTGGAGAGAGCGAGATTCTCCGCGCTGTAGAAGTCACC
ATTGTTGTGCACGACGACATCATTCCGTGGCGTTATCCAGCTAAGCGCGAACTGCAATTTGGAGAATGGC
AGCGCAATGACATTCTTGCAGGTATCTTCGAGCCAGCCACGATCGACATTGATCTGGCTATCTTGCTGAC
AAAAGCAAGAGAACATAGCGTTGCCTTGGTAGGTCCAGCGGCGGAGGAACTCTTTGATCCGGTTCCTGAA
CAGGATCTATTTGAGGCGCTAAATGAAACCTTAACGCTATGGAACTCGCCGCCCGACTGGGCTGGCGATG
AGCGAAATGTAGTGCTTACGTTGTCCCGCATTTGGTACAGCGCAGTAACCGGCAAAATCGCGCCGAAGGA
TGTCGCTGCCGACTGGGCAATGGAGCGCCTGCCGGCCCAGTATCAGCCCGTCATACTTGAAGCTAGACAG
GCTTATCTTGGACAAGAAGAAGATCGCTTGGCCTCGCGCGCAGATCAGTTGGAAGAATTTGTCCACTACG
TGAAAGGCGAGATCACCAAGGTAGTCGGCAAATAACCCTCGAGCCACCCATGACCAAAATCCCTTAACGT
GAGTTACGCGTCGTTCCACTGAGCGTCAGACCCCGTAGAAAAGATCAAAGGATCTTCTTGAGATCCTTTT
TTTCTGCGCGTAATCTGCTGCTTGCAAACAAAAAAACCACCGCTACCAGCGGTGGTTTGTTTGCCGGATC
AAGAGCTACCAACTCTTTTTCCGAAGGTAACTGGCTTCAGCAGAGCGCAGATACCAAATACTGTTCTTCT
AGTGTAGCCGTAGTTAGGCCACCACTTCAAGAACTCTGTAGCACCGCCTACATACCTCGCTCTGCTAATC
CTGTTACCAGTGGCTGCTGCCAGTGGCGATAAGTCGTGTCTTACCGGGTTGGACTCAAGACGATAGTTAC
CGGATAAGGCGCAGCGGTCGGGCTGAACGGGGGGTTCGTGCACACAGCCCAGCTTGGAGCGAACGACCTA
CACCGAACTGAGATACCTACAGCGTGAGCTATGAGAAAGCGCCACGCTTCCCGAAGGGAGAAAGGCGGAC
AGGTATCCGGTAAGCGGCAGGGTCGGAACAGGAGAGCGCACGAGGGAGCTTCCAGGGGGAAACGCCTGGT
ATCTTTATAGTCCTGTCGGGTTTCGCCACCTCTGACTTGAGCGTCGATTTTTGTGATGCTCGTCAGGGGG
GCGGAGCCTATGGAAAAACGCCAGCAACGCGGCCTTTTTACGGTTCCTGGCCTTTTGCTGGCCTTTTGCT
CACATGTTCTTTCCTGCGTTATCCCCTGATTCTGTGGATAACCGTATTACCGCCTTTGAGTGAGCTGATA
CCGCTCGCCGCAGCCGAACGACCGAGCGCAGCGAGTCAGTGAGCGAGGAAGCGGAAGAGCGCCCAATACG
CAAACCGCCTCTCCCCGCGCGTTGGCCGATTCATTAATGCAGCTGGCACGACAGGTTTCCCGACTGGAAA
GCGGGCAGTGAGCGCAACGCAATTAATACGCGTACCGCTAGCCAGGAAGAGTTTGTAGAAACGCAAAAAG
GCCATCCGTCAGGATGGCCTTCTGCTTAGTTTGATGCCTGGCAGTTTATGGCGGGCGTCCTGCCCGCCAC
CCTCCGGGCCGTTGCTTCACAACGTTCAAATCCGCTCCCGGCGGATTTGTCCTACTCAGGAGAGCGTTCA
CCGACAAACAACAGATAAAACGAAAGGCCCAGTCTTCCGACTGAGCCTTTCGTTTTATTTGATGCCTGGC
AGTTCCCTACTCTCGCGTTAACGCTAGCATGGATGTTTTCCCAGTCACGACGTTGTAAAACGACGGCCAG
TCTTAAGCTCGGGCCCCAAATAATGATTTTATTTTGACTGATAGTGACCTGTTCGTTGCAACAAATTGAT
GAGCAATGCTTTTTTATAATGCCAACTTTGTACAAAAAAGTTGGCATGGCAGCAGCGTGTCGGAGCGTGA
AGGGCCTGGTGGCGGTAATAACCGGAGGAGCCTCGGGCCTGGGCCTGGCCACGGCGGAGCGACTTGTGGG
GCAGGGAGCCTCTGCTGTGCTTCTGGACCTGCCCAACTCGGGTGGGGAGGCCCAAGCCAAGAAGTTAGGA
AACAACTGCGTTTTCGCCCCAGCCGACGTGACCTCTGAGAAGGATGTGCAAACAGCTCTGGCTCTAGCAA
AAGGAAAGTTTGGCCGTGTGGATGTAGCTGTCAACTGTGCAGGCATCGCGGTGGCTAGCAAGACGTACAA
CTTAAAGAAGGGCCAGACCCATACCTTGGAAGACTTCCAGCGAGTTCTTGATGTGAATCTCATGGGCACC
TTCAATGTGATCCGCCTGGTGGCTGGTGAGATGGGCCAGAATGAACCAGACCAGGGAGGCCAACGTGGGG
TCATCATCAACACTGCCAGTGTGGCTGCCTTCGAGGGTCAGGTTGGACAAGCTGCATACTCTGCTTCCAA
GGGGGGAATAGTGGGCATGACACTGCCCATTGCTCGGGATCTGGCTCCCATAGGTCTGTTTGGCACCCCA
CTGCTGACCAGCCTCCCAGAGAAAGTGTGCAACTTCTTGGCCAGCCAAGTGCCCTTCCCTAGCCGACTGG
GTGACCCTGCTGAGTATGCTCACCTCGTACAGGCCATCATCGAGAA
