>Addgene plasmid #82941 | pDONR223_HSD17B10_WT_V5 | depositor partial sequence | sequence record 157667 | Insert sequence
ATGGCAGCAGCGTGTCGGAGCGTGAAGGGCCTGGTGGCGGTAATAACCGGAGGAGCCTCGGGCCTGGGCC
TGGCCACGGCGGAGCGACTTGTGGGGCAGGGAGCCTCTGCTGTGCTTCTGGACCTGCCCAACTCGGGTGG
GGAGGCCCAAGCCAAGAAGTTAGGAAACAACTGCGTTTTCGCCCCAGCCGACGTGACCTCTGAGAAGGAT
GTGCAAACAGCTCTGGCTCTAGCAAAAGGAAAGTTTGGCCGTGTGGATGTAGCTGTCAACTGTGCAGGCA
TCGCGGTGGCTAGCAAGACGTACAACTTAAAGAAGGGCCAGACCCATACCTTGGAAGACTTCCAGCGAGT
TCTTGATGTGAATCTCATGGGCACCTTCAATGTGATCCGCCTGGTGGCTGGTGAGATGGGCCAGAATGAA
CCAGACCAGGGAGGCCAACGTGGGGTCATCATCAACACTGCCAGTGTGGCTGCCTTCGAGGGTCAGGTTG
GACAAGCTGCATACTCTGCTTCCAAGGGGGGAATAGTGGGCATGACACTGCCCATTGCTCGGGATCTGGC
TCCCATAGGTCTGTTTGGCACCCCACTGCTGACCAGCCTCCCAGAGAAAGTGTGCAACTTCTTGGCCAGC
CAAGTGCCCTTCCCTAGCCGACTGGGTGACCCTGCTGAGTATGCTCACCTCGTACAGGCCATCATCGAGA
ACCCATTCCTCAATGGAGAGGTCATCCGGCTGGATGGGGCCATTCGTATGCAGCCTTGA
